>Addgene plasmid #17025 | XE57 Delta N-cadherin | addgene full sequence | sequence record 337144 | Addgene NGS Result
ATTTAGGTGACACTATAGAACTCGAGCAGTCCAAGCCTCCGCCGACCCCACAGCATCACCATGTGCCGGA
AACAGCCCTTCCTGCTACCGACTCTACTCGGCATCCTAGCGGCCCTGATGCTGCAGCAGGGACCAGTTGA
AGCATTCGGGGGATCCCTTGATTATGGCATCTATAATATTCCAATTCACATCACAGATTCGGGAAATCCT
GCCATGTCAAACACTTCGTACCTGCGTGTGAAGGTCTGCTCTTGTGAGCATGGATACTGCAGCACTACAG
CTCCCATTATTGGAACTGGCTTGGGCACGGGAGCTATTATTGCAATTCTTCTTTGCATTATCATTTTACT
CACTTTAGTGTTGATGTTTGTTGTATGGATGAAGCGCCGGGACAAGGAGCGGCAAGCAAAGCAGCTACTT
ATTGATCCAGAAGATGATGTCAGAGATAACATTCTGAAGTATGATGAAGAAGGTGGTGGAGAAGAAGATC
AGGACTACGATTTAAGCCAGTTGCAGCAGCCTGACACCATGGAACCAGACACCATTAAACCTGTTGGAAT
ACGCCGTATGGACGAAAGACCAATCCATGCTGAATCTCAGTATCCTATCCGCTCAGCTGCTCCCCATCCT
GGTGATATAGGAGACTTCATAAATGAGGGGTTGAAAGCAGCGGACAATGACCCAACAGCTCCACCTTATG
ATTCCTTGTTAGTGTTTGATTATGAAGGCAGCGGCTCCACTGCGGGGTCGCTAAGTTCACTGAACTCGTC
CAGTAGTGGCGGAGAGCAAGACTACGACTACTTAAACGACTGGGGCCCTCGATTCAAGAAACTCGCCGAT
ATGTATGGTGGAAGCGACGACTGAACTTTTGTTTTTGGGACAAGAACAAACATTCGAGCTGATATTCCCA
AAAAGCTTAAGGAAGCTTGGCTTTAACTTTGTAGTCTACTAGCACAAGTGCTTGTTTGAAGGCTTTGGCA
TAGGCTGCAAACCAATTTGGGCTCAGTGGGAATATCAGTAATCCAATACTGTTTGGAGAAAAAAAAATGA
TTGAGCTCAGATACACTTGAATTTTACAGTACAGAAGCACTGGGATTTTATGTGCCTTTTTGTACCTTTT
TCAGATCGGATTTAGTTTTATGTTCAACGCTTTAATGGTACTGATTTCTGAAAGGGTGAAAAGACAAGGT
ACGTTGCGGGTGGGGTGACAAAAGTAAATCAAGATATCCTTCATCATGCCTTTTCTTTACACTGCATTGC
TTTTTGTTAATATCTGAAACAGAGAACAAAGTTCATTAGAGTAACTATTACATTAGTTACAATGAAACCA
GTAGGGTGACATGTTCAGTGCATTATTACTAGTTTTAGATGTTAGGGTTTTTTTTCATTCAAACGCTCCG
ATTTTTGAAGTTGATTGCAGATAAAGCGAGTTGTCATATCACTGGTTTAATCACAATATTTTTTTTGTTT
TTCTTTTCTGCACAAGCTAGGGAAATGATAGGCACATTTTGGTCTTACTGTACACTTTTTTCATTTGGGT
ACTTTTTTCACTTCATTGTAAAAATGATATGTGTACATAATGTTTTATCAGCATAGTCTATAAAGAAGTT
GAACTGCTTCAAACACGTGTATGTATTATTTGGACTATGGATTCAGGTTTTGCATGTTTATATCTTTTTC
TTTATTGATAAAGTATTTACAAAACAGGTTGAAACACAATTACGTTCAATCAAACTGTAGATTCAGTACA
CAATTTTTTTTTATTGGTTTTGGGGGGGCGGGTAATAAAATGTTCTTAGCACAAATGTTTTACATAATTT
GTACCAAATAAAATACAGATAGGGGTAGCCTGACACTGGTGGCACTACTAATACGAGGGGTGGGAAGTAT
TTAGCCTCTTTAGGCTAAAGGACATCTCACTAGTTGCACCCAAGTAAGATATGATAACAGCTTTGACTCT
GTATTGTGTACCAGACTATACATTATGCACCTCTGACCCCAACATTCTGAATAAAAATGCTAATTTTTGA
AAAAAAAAAAAAAAAAAAAAAAAAAAACGGAATTCATCGATGATATCAGATCTGCCGGTCTCCCTATAGT
GAGTCGTATTAATTTCGATAAGCCAGGTTAACCTGCATTAATGAATCGGCCAACGCGCGGGGAGAGGCGG
TTTGCGTATTGGGCGCTCTTCCGCTTCCTCGCTCACTGACTCGCTGCGCTCGGTCGTTCGGCTGCGGCGA
GCGGTATCAGCTCACTCAAAGGCGGTAATACGGTTATCCACAGAATCAGGGGATAACGCAGGAAAGAACA
TGTGAGCAAAAGGCCAGCAAAAGGCCAGGAACCGTAAAAAGGCCGCGTTGCTGGCGTTTTTCCATAGGCT
CCGCCCCCCTGACGAGCATCACAAAAATCGACGCTCAAGTCAGAGGTGGCGAAACCCGACAGGACTATAA
AGATACCAGGCGTTTCCCCCTGGAAGCTCCCTCGTGCGCTCTCCTGTTCCGACCCTGCCGCTTACCGGAT
ACCTGTCCGCCTTTCTCCCTTCGGGAAGCGTGGCGCTTTCTCATAGCTCACGCTGTAGGTATCTCAGTTC
GGTGTAGGTCGTTCGCTCCAAGCTGGGCTGTGTGCACGAACCCCCCGTTCAGCCCGACCGCTGCGCCTTA
TCCGGTAACTATCGTCTTGAGTCCAACCCGGTAAGACACGACTTATCGCCACTGGCAGCAGCCACTGGTA
ACAGGATTAGCAGAGCGAGGTATGTAGGCGGTGCTACAGAGTTCTTGAAGTGGTGGCCTAACTACGGCTA
CACTAGAAGAACAGTATTTGGTATCTGCGCTCTGCTGAAGCCAGTTACCTTCGGAAAAAGAGTTGGTAGC
TCTTGATCCGGCAAACAAACCACCGCTGGTAGCGGTGGTTTTTTTGTTTGCAAGCAGCAGATTACGCGCA
GAAAAAAAGGATCTCAAGAAGATCCTTTGATCTTTTCTACGGGGTCTGACGCTCAGTGGAACGAAAACTC
ACGTTAAGGGATTTTGGTCATGAGATTATCAAAAAGGATCTTCACCTAGATCCTTTTAAATTAAAAATGA
AGTTTTAAATCAATCTAAAGTATATATGAGTAAACTTGGTCTGACAGTTACCAATGCTTAATCAGTGAGG
CACCTATCTCAGCGATCTGTCTATTTCGTTCATCCATAGTTGCCTGACTCCCCGTCGTGTAGATAACTAC
GATACGGGAGGGCTTACCATCTGGCCCCAGTGCTGCAATGATACCGCGAGACCCACGCTCACCGGCTCCA
GATTTATCAGCAATAAACCAGCCAGCCGGAAGGGCCGAGCGCAGAAGTGGTCCTGCAACTTTATCCGCCT
CCATCCAGTCTATTAATTGTTGCCGGGAAGCTAGAGTAAGTAGTTCGCCAGTTAATAGTTTGCGCAACGT
TGTTGCCATTGCTACAGGCATCGTGGTGTCACGCTCGTCGTTTGGTATGGCTTCATTCAGCTCCGGTTCC
CAACGATCAAGGCGAGTTACATGATCCCCCATGTTGTGCAAAAAAGCGGTTAGCTCCTTCGGTCCTCCGA
TCGTTGTCAGAAGTAAGTTGGCCGCAGTGTTATCACTCATGGTTATGGCAGCACTGCATAATTCTCTTAC
TGTCATGCCATCCGTAAGATGCTTTTCTGTGACTGGTGAGTACTCAACCAAGTCATTCTGAGAATAGTGT
ATGCGGCGACCGAGTTGCTCTTGCCCGGCGTCAATACGGGATAATACCGCGCCACATAGCAGAACTTTAA
AAGTGCTCATCATTGGAAAACGTTCTTCGGGGCGAAAACTCTCAAGGATCTTACCGCTGTTGAGATCCAG
TTCGATGTAACCCACTCGTGCACCCAACTGATCTTCAGCATCTTTTACTTTCACCAGCGTTTCTGGGTGA
GCAAAAACAGGAAGGCAAAATGCCGCAAAAAAGGGAATAAGGGCGACACGGAAATGTTGAATACTCATAC
TCTTCCTTTTTCAATATTATTGAAGCATTTATCAGGGTTATTGTCTCATGAGCGGATACATATTTGAATG
TATTTAGAAAAATAAACAAATAGGGGTTCCGCGCACATTTCCCCGAAAAGTGCCACCTGACGTCTAAGAA
ACCATTATTATCATGACATTAACCTATAAAAATAGGCGTATCACGAGGCCCTTTCGTCTCGCGCGTTTCG
GTGATGACGGTGAAAACCTCTGACACATGCAGCTCCCGGAGACGGTCACAGCTTGTCTGTAAGCGGATGC
CGGGAGCAGACAAGCCCGTCAGGGCGCGTCAGCGGGTGTTGGCGGGTGTCGGGGCTGGCTTAACTATGCG
GCATCAGAGCAGATTGTACTGAGAGTGCACCATATGGACATATTGTCGTTAGAACGCGGCTACAATTAAT
ACATAACCTTATGTATCATACACATACG
Features (pLannotate 1.2.2; 10 found; start..end, strand, type, name):
      1..19      +  promoter       SP6 promoter: promoter for bacteriophage SP6 RNA polymerase
     61..156     +  CDS            cdh2-b (fragment): CAD2B_XENLA - Experimental evidence at transcript level: Swiss-Prot protein existence level 2. Calcium-dependent cell adhesion protein; preferentially mediates homotypic cell-cell adhesion. Cadherins may thus contribute to the sorting of heterogeneous cell types, and thereby play an important role during embryonic development. From Xenopus laevis (African clawed frog).
    157..861     +  CDS            CDH2 (fragment): CADH2_HUMAN - Also known as CDHN, NCAD. Experimental evidence at protein level: Swiss-Prot protein existence level 1. Calcium-dependent cell adhesion protein; preferentially mediates homotypic cell-cell adhesion by dimerization with a CDH2 chain from another cell. Cadherins may thus contribute to the sorting of heterogeneous cell types. Acts as a regulator of neural stem cells quiescence by mediating anchorage of neural stem cells to ependymocytes in the adult subependymal zone: upon cleavage by MMP24, CDH2-mediated anchorage is affected, leading to modulate neural stem cell quiescence. Plays
   2093..2111    -  promoter       T7 promoter: promoter for bacteriophage T7 RNA polymerase
   2133..2186    -  CDS            lacI (fragment): lac repressor; lacI; The lac repressor binds to the lac operator to inhibit transcription in E. coli. This inhibition can be relieved by adding lactose or isopropyl-β-D-thiogalactopyranoside (IPTG).
   2369..2957    -  rep_origin     ori: high-copy-number ColE1/pMB1/pBR322/pUC origin of replication
   3128..3988    -  CDS            AmpR: β-lactamase; bla; confers resistance to ampicillin, carbenicillin, and related antibiotics
   3989..4093    -  promoter       AmpR promoter: bla
   4188..4223    +  CDS            rop (fragment): Rop protein, which maintains plasmids at low copy number; rop
   4325..4376    +  misc_feature   bom (fragment): basis of mobility region from pBR322
