[The description below was written by a language model from this plasmid's Addgene catalogue record and pLannotate feature annotations shown in this document.]
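Description:
XE57 Delta N-cadherin is a Xenopus expression plasmid intended as a template for in vitro synthesis of mRNA for use in frog embryos. It is catalogued as being built on the roughly 3 kb pT7TS backbone. It replicates in E. coli from a high-copy ColE1/pUC-type origin and is selected with ampicillin through the β-lactamase gene and its native promoter. Short annotated fragments of lacI, rop and the pBR322 bom region are backbone remnants rather than functional elements.

The insert is a truncated Xenopus laevis N-cadherin, cloned between XhoI and EcoRI sites. According to the depositor, the full-length cDNA was cut with BamHI to remove nucleotides 90–2004. This deletes the extracellular domain but keeps the signal sequence, so the product is a membrane-targeted protein consisting essentially of the transmembrane and cytoplasmic regions. The feature table agrees with this design: a short N-terminal cadherin fragment matching Xenopus cdh2-b is joined directly to a longer C-terminal fragment, which the annotation software matched by homology to human CDH2. The record labels the insert a dominant form of N-cadherin, and such truncated cadherins are generally used to interfere with endogenous cadherin-mediated adhesion.

One point needs care. The depositor says to linearize the plasmid and transcribe with T7. In the sequenced 4,438 nt record, however, an SP6 promoter lies immediately upstream of the coding sequence in the sense orientation. The T7 promoter lies more than 1 kb downstream of the annotated coding fragments and points back toward the insert. Promoter orientation should therefore be checked against the sequence before sense RNA is made. No UTR or poly(A) elements are annotated in the unassigned region following the coding sequence.
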