Addgene plasmid #17025: XE57 Delta N-cadherin
Depositing lab: Randall Moon. Depositing organization: University of Washington.
Backbone
  Vector backbone: pT7TS
  Backbone size w/o insert (bp): 3000
  Vector type: Xenopus Expression
Growth in bacteria
  Bacterial resistance: Ampicillin, 100 μg/mL
  Growth temperature: 37°C
  Growth strain: DH5alpha
  Copy number: High Copy
Gene/Insert
  Gene/Insert name: dominant N-cadherin (alt name: cadherin)
  Species: X. laevis (frog)
  Mutation: nt 90-2004 deleted
  Cloning method: Restriction Enzyme; 5′ cloning site Xho1 (unknown if destroyed); 3′ cloning site EcoR1 (unknown if destroyed)
  Sequencing primers: 5′ na; 3′ T7
Terms and licenses: Academic/Nonprofit Terms; Industry Terms: Not Available to Industry
Depositor comments: Full-length N-cadherin was digested with BamHI to remove nt 90-2004, deleting the extracellular domain while keeping the signal sequence (identical to preparation by C. Kintner, 1992, Cell 69:225-236, who provided the cadherin). Linearize and transcribe with T7.
How to cite: XE57 Delta N-cadherin was a gift from Randall Moon (Addgene plasmid # 17025 ; http://n2t.net/addgene:17025 ; RRID:Addgene_17025)
